>Addgene plasmid #61184 | pCMP-APr | depositor full sequence | sequence record 100490 | pCMP-APr sequence 10203 bps
TGATCACAGGCAGCAACGCTCTGTCATCGTTACAATCAACATGCTACCCTCCGCGAGATCATCCGTGTTT
CAAACCCGGCAGCTTAGTTGCCGTTCTTCCGAATAGCATCGGTAACATGAGCAAAGTCTGCCGCCTTACA
ACGGCTCTCCCGCTGACGCCGTCCCGGACTGATGGGCTGCCTGTATCGAGTGGTGATTTTGTGCCGAGCT
GCCGGTCGGGGAGCTGTTGGCTGGCTGGTGGCAGGATATATTGTGGTGTAAACAAATTGACGCTTAGACA
ACTTAATAACACATTGCGGACGTTTTTAATGTACTGAATTAACGCCGAATTGAATTATCAGCTTGCATGC
CGGTCGATCTAGTAACATAGATGACACCGCGCGCGATAATTTATCCTAGTTTGCGCGCTATATTTTGTTT
TCTATCGCGTATTAAATGTATAATTGCGGGACTCTAATCATAAAAACCCATCTCATAAATAACGTCATGC
ATTACATGTTAATTATTACATGCTTAACGTAATTCAACAGAAATTATATGATAATCATCGCAAGACCGGC
AACAGGATTCAATCTTAAGAAACTTTATTGCCAAATGTTTGAACGATCTGCTTGACTCTAGCTAGAGTCC
GAACCCCAGAGTCCCGCTCAGAAGAACTCGTCAAGAAGGCGATAGAAGGCGATGCGCTGCGAATCGGGAG
CGGCGATACCGTAAAGCACGAGGAAGCGGTCAGCCCATTCGCCGCCAAGCTCTTCAGCAATATCACGGGT
AGCCAACGCTATGTCCTGATAGCGGTCCGCCACACCCAGCCGGCCACAGTCGATGAATCCAGAAAAGCGG
CCATTTTCCACCATGATATTCGGCAAGCAGGCATCGCCGTGGGTCACGACGAGATCCTCGCCGTCGGGCA
TCCGCGCCTTGAGCCTGGCGAACAGTTCGGCTGGCGCGAGCCCCTGATGCTCTTCGTCCAGATCATCCTG
ATCGACAAGACCGGCTTCCATCCGAGTACGTGCTCGCTCGATGCGATGTTTCGCTTGGTGGTCGAATGGG
CAGGTAGCCGGATCAAGCGTATGCAGCCGCCGCATTGCATCAGCCATGATGGATACTTTCTCGGCAGGAG
CAAGGTGAGATGACAGGAGATCCTGCCCCGGCACTTCGCCCAATAGCAGCCAGTCCCTTCCCGCTTCAGT
GACAACGTCGAGCACAGCTGCGCAAGGAACGCCCGTCGTGGCCAGCCACGATAGCCGCGCTGCCTCGTCT
TGGAGTTCATTCAGGGCACCGGACAGGTCGGTCTTGACAAAAAGAACCGGGCGCCCCTGCGCTGACAGCC
GGAACACGGCGGCATCAGAGCAGCCGATTGTCTGTTGTGCCCAGTCATAGCCGAATAGCCTCTCCACCCA
AGCGGCCGGAGAACCTGCGTGCAATCCATCTTGTTCAATCATGCCTCGATCGAGTTGAGAGTGAATATGA
GACTCTAATTGGATACCGAGGGGAATTTATGGAACGTCAGTGGAGCATTTTTGACAAGAAATATTTGCTA
GCTGATAGTGACCTTAGGCGACTTTTGAACGCGCAATAATGGTTTCTGACGTATGTGCTTAGCTCATTAA
ACTCCAGAAACCCGCGGCTGAGTGGCTCCTTCAACGTTGCGGTTCTGTCAGTTCCAAACGTAAAACGGCT
TGTCCCGCGTCATCGGCGGGGGTCATAACGTGACTCCCTTAATTCTCATGTATGATAATTCGAGGGTACC
CGGGGATCCTCTAGAGGGCCCGAGCGGATAACAATTTCACACAGGAAACAGCTATGACCATGATTACGCC
AAGCTATCAACTTTGTATAGAAAAGTTGGACTCGATCCACAACAAAGATTAATTTTTGTTCAAACAACTA
ATACTATCTGAAAATACACTTCCAAAAATATGTTAAATTTTTGTTTTTTTTAACATGGAGTGAAAAAAAG
TTGCTCCCTTATTATTTAATTGGCACACATTTTTGTATGTTTAGTAAATGACACGCATTCTATTCGGTGG
TAACGTTTGTCCTCACATACACCTCATTTGAATTGCATTTGTATCCTACTACCTCCCTTTCCAATTATAT
AAGATATTTTTGAATTTTTTTTGTTCCTTTTTATAAGACCTCCTTGTTATTTCCAATTAAATTAATTATT
TCTTTACATATATGTCCCTATTTATTATACATTTTTTTCTTCAATCAGCAATAAATAGCATGTTGAAAAT
ATAAACTATCTCTCTTTCTAAAGGATAAAATTGTAAAATCAATAGTGATTACAAATAACTTTAATACAAA
TACTCACTTTCTTAATTCCTGTGATTTTGGCAAAAAGGTCTTGTATATAGGGACGGAGGTAGTATTATGT
TAGCAAGCAGCTAAAAAACAAAACAATAATCCTCTTTTAACAGCTAACTGTAACCAAAACAAAAGCACTT
AGCATTTTTGAACATTCCCTATAAGAATATCCTAATTAATTGATCAACACTAGGTGAATATCCATAACAT
TTAGCTAGCAATCTCAATTTTTCTTGTTCTCATCTCCTAAGCTAACTTAGGACTAAACGTCACATTGTTA
CATTATCAAACACATATCAATGCATAGCCATAATAATATATATAAGAGCATACACATAAACACCTAAACC
AAATTAACTCCAAAAACCAACTTGAGAGAGTCTTCCTTTTTTTTTTTACCAAAGCAAGTTTGTACAAAAA
AGCAGGCTTCATGGCTTCTTCTCGTGTAGTTTTGATCCTTTCCATTTCCATGGTTTTACTTTCATCAGTT
GCAATTGCAATGGTGAGCAAGGGCGAGGAGGATAACATGGCCATCATCAAGGAGTTCATGCGCTTCAAGG
TGCACATGGAGGGCTCCGTGAACGGCCACGAGTTCGAGATCGAGGGCGAGGGCGAGGGCCGCCCCTACGA
GGGCACCCAGACCGCCAAGCTGAAGGTGACCAAGGGTGGCCCCCTGCCCTTCGCCTGGGACATCCTGTCC
CCTCAGTTCATGTACGGCTCCAAGGCCTACGTGAAGCACCCCGCCGACATCCCCGACTACTTGAAGCTGT
CCTTCCCCGAGGGCTTCAAGTGGGAGCGCGTGATGAACTTCGAGGACGGCGGCGTGGTGACCGTGACCCA
GGACTCCTCCCTGCAGGACGGCGAGTTCATCTACAAGGTGAAGCTGCGCGGCACCAACTTCCCCTCCGAC
GGCCCCGTAATGCAGAAGAAGACCATGGGCTGGGAGGCCTCCTCCGAGCGGATGTACCCCGAGGACGGCG
CCCTGAAGGGCGAGATCAAGCAGAGGCTGAAGCTGAAGGACGGCGGCCACTACGACGCTGAGGTCAAGAC
CACCTACAAGGCCAAGAAGCCCGTGCAGCTGCCCGGCGCCTACAACGTCAACATCAAGTTGGACATCACC
TCCCACAACGAGGACTACACCATCGTGGAACAGTACGAACGCGCCGAGGGCCGCCACTCCACCGGCGGCA
TGGACGAGCTGTACAAGGACCCAGCTTTCTTGTACAAAGTGGAATAAGCGGCCATGCTAGAGTCCGCAAA
AATCACCAGTCTCTCTCTACAAATCTATCTCTCTCTATTTTTCTCCAGAATAATGTGTGAGTAGTTCCCA
GATAAGGGAATTAGGGTTCTTATAGGGTTTCGCTCATGTGTTGAGCATATAAGAAACCCTTAGTATGTAT
TTGTATTTGTAAAATACTTCTATCAATAAAATTTCTAATTCCTAAAACCAAAATCCAGTGACGCAACTTT
ATTATACATAGTTGATAATTCACTGGCCGTCGTTTTACAACGTCGTGACTGGGAAAACGAGCTCAAGCTT
AGCTTGAGCTTGGATCAGATTGTCGTTTCCCGCCTTCAGTTTAAACTATCAGTGTTTGACAGGATATATT
GGCGGGTAAACCTAAGAGAAAAGAGCGTTTATTAGAATAACGGATATTTAAAAGGGCGTGAAAAGGTTTA
TCCGTTCGTCCATTTGTATGTGCATGCCAACCACAGGGTTCCCCTCGGGATCAAAGTACTTTGATCCAAC
CCCTCCGCTGCTATAGTGCAGTCGGCTTCTGACGTTCAGTGCAGCCGTCTTCTGAAAACGACATGTCGCA
CAAGTCCTAAGTTACGCGACAGGCTGCCGCCCTGCCCTTTTCCTGGCGTTTTCTTGTCGCGTGTTTTAGT
CGCATAAAGTAGAATACTTGCGACTAGAACCGGAGACATTACGCCATGAACAAGAGCGCCGCCGCTGGCC
TGCTGGGCTATGCCCGCGTCAGCACCGACGACCAGGACTTGACCAACCAACGGGCCGAACTGCACGCGGC
CGGCTGCACCAAGCTGTTTTCCGAGAAGATCACCGGCACCAGGCGCGACCGCCCGGAGCTGGCCAGGATG
CTTGACCACCTACGCCCTGGCGACGTTGTGACAGTGACCAGGCTAGACCGCCTGGCCCGCAGCACCCGCG
ACCTACTGGACATTGCCGAGCGCATCCAGGAGGCCGGCGCGGGCCTGCGTAGCCTGGCAGAGCCGTGGGC
CGACACCACCACGCCGGCCGGCCGCATGGTGTTGACCGTGTTCGCCGGCATTGCCGAGTTCGAGCGTTCC
CTAATCATCGACCGCACCCGGAGCGGGCGCGAGGCCGCCAAGGCCCGAGGCGTGAAGTTTGGCCCCCGCC
CTACCCTCACCCCGGCACAGATCGCGCACGCCCGCGAGCTGATCGACCAGGAAGGCCGCACCGTGAAAGA
GGCGGCTGCACTGCTTGGCGTGCATCGCTCGACCCTGTACCGCGCACTTGAGCGCAGCGAGGAAGTGACG
CCCACCGAGGCCAGGCGGCGCGGTGCCTTCCGTGAGGACGCATTGACCGAGGCCGACGCCCTGGCGGCCG
CCGAGAATGAACGCCAAGAGGAACAAGCATGAAACCGCACCAGGACGGCCAGGACGAACCGTTTTTCATT
ACCGAAGAGATCGAGGCGGAGATGATCGCGGCCGGGTACGTGTTCGAGCCGCCCGCGCACGTCTCAACCG
TGCGGCTGCATGAAATCCTGGCCGGTTTGTCTGATGCCAAGCTGGCGGCCTGGCCGGCCAGCTTGGCCGC
TGAAGAAACCGAGCGCCGCCGTCTAAAAAGGTGATGTGTATTTGAGTAAAACAGCTTGCGTCATGCGGTC
GCTGCGTATATGATGCGATGAGTAAATAAACAAATACGCAAGGGGAACGCATGAAGGTTATCGCTGTACT
TAACCAGAAAGGCGGGTCAGGCAAGACGACCATCGCAACCCATCTAGCCCGCGCCCTGCAACTCGCCGGG
GCCGATGTTCTGTTAGTCGATTCCGATCCCCAGGGCAGTGCCCGCGATTGGGCGGCCGTGCGGGAAGATC
AACCGCTAACCGTTGTCGGCATCGACCGCCCGACGATTGACCGCGACGTGAAGGCCATCGGCCGGCGCGA
CTTCGTAGTGATCGACGGAGCGCCCCAGGCGGCGGACTTGGCTGTGTCCGCGATCAAGGCAGCCGACTTC
GTGCTGATTCCGGTGCAGCCAAGCCCTTACGACATATGGGCCACCGCCGACCTGGTGGAGCTGGTTAAGC
AGCGCATTGAGGTCACGGATGGAAGGCTACAAGCGGCCTTTGTCGTGTCGCGGGCGATCAAAGGCACGCG
CATCGGCGGTGAGGTTGCCGAGGCGCTGGCCGGGTACGAGCTGCCCATTCTTGAGTCCCGTATCACGCAG
CGCGTGAGCTACCCAGGCACTGCCGCCGCCGGCACAACCGTTCTTGAATCAGAACCCGAGGGCGACGCTG
CCCGCGAGGTCCAGGCGCTGGCCGCTGAAATTAAATCAAAACTCATTTGAGTTAATGAGGTAAAGAGAAA
ATGAGCAAAAGCACAAACACGCTAAGTGCCGGCCGTCCGAGCGCACGCAGCAGCAAGGCTGCAACGTTGG
CCAGCCTGGCAGACACGCCAGCCATGAAGCGGGTCAACTTTCAGTTGCCGGCGGAGGATCACACCAAGCT
GAAGATGTACGCGGTACGCCAAGGCAAGACCATTACCGAGCTGCTATCTGAATACATCGCGCAGCTACCA
GAGTAAATGAGCAAATGAATAAATGAGTAGATGAATTTTAGCGGCTAAAGGAGGCGGCATGGAAAATCAA
GAACAACCAGGCACCGACGCCGTGGAATGCCCCATGTGTGGAGGAACGGGCGGTTGGCCAGGCGTAAGCG
GCTGGGTTGTCTGCCGGCCCTGCAATGGCACTGGAACCCCCAAGCCCGAGGAATCGGCGTGACGGTCGCA
AACCATCCGGCCCGGTACAAATCGGCGCGGCGCTGGGTGATGACCTGGTGGAGAAGTTGAAGGCCGCGCA
GGCCGCCCAGCGGCAACGCATCGAGGCAGAAGCACGCCCCGGTGAATCGTGGCAAGCGGCCGCTGATCGA
ATCCGCAAAGAATCCCGGCAACCGCCGGCAGCCGGTGCGCCGTCGATTAGGAAGCCGCCCAAGGGCGACG
AGCAACCAGATTTTTTCGTTCCGATGCTCTATGACGTGGGCACCCGCGATAGTCGCAGCATCATGGACGT
GGCCGTTTTCCGTCTGTCGAAGCGTGACCGACGAGCTGGCGAGGTGATCCGCTACGAGCTTCCAGACGGG
CACGTAGAGGTTTCCGCAGGGCCGGCCGGCATGGCCAGTGTGTGGGATTACGACCTGGTACTGATGGCGG
TTTCCCATCTAACCGAATCCATGAACCGATACCGGGAAGGGAAGGGAGACAAGCCCGGCCGCGTGTTCCG
TCCACACGTTGCGGACGTACTCAAGTTCTGCCGGCGAGCCGATGGCGGAAAGCAGAAAGACGACCTGGTA
GAAACCTGCATTCGGTTAAACACCACGCACGTTGCCATGCAGCGTACGAAGAAGGCCAAGAACGGCCGCC
TGGTGACGGTATCCGAGGGTGAAGCCTTGATTAGCCGCTACAAGATCGTAAAGAGCGAAACCGGGCGGCC
GGAGTACATCGAGATCGAGCTAGCTGATTGGATGTACCGCGAGATCACAGAAGGCAAGAACCCGGACGTG
CTGACGGTTCACCCCGATTACTTTTTGATCGATCCCGGCATCGGCCGTTTTCTCTACCGCCTGGCACGCC
GCGCCGCAGGCAAGGCAGAAGCCAGATGGTTGTTCAAGACGATCTACGAACGCAGTGGCAGCGCCGGAGA
GTTCAAGAAGTTCTGTTTCACCGTGCGCAAGCTGATCGGGTCAAATGACCTGCCGGAGTACGATTTGAAG
GAGGAGGCGGGGCAGGCTGGCCCGATCCTAGTCATGCGCTACCGCAACCTGATCGAGGGCGAAGCATCCG
CCGGTTCCTAATGTACGGAGCAGATGCTAGGGCAAATTGCCCTAGCAGGGGAAAAAGGTCGAAAAGGTCT
CTTTCCTGTGGATAGCACGTACATTGGGAACCCAAAGCCGTACATTGGGAACCGGAACCCGTACATTGGG
AACCCAAAGCCGTACATTGGGAACCGGTCACACATGTAAGTGACTGATATAAAAGAGAAAAAAGGCGATT
TTTCCGCCTAAAACTCTTTAAAACTTATTAAAACTCTTAAAACCCGCCTGGCCTGTGCATAACTGTCTGG
CCAGCGCACAGCCGAAGAGCTGCAAAAAGCGCCTACCCTTCGGTCGCTGCGCTCCCTACGCCCCGCCGCT
TCGCGTCGGCCTATCGCGGCCGCTGGCCGCTCAAAAATGGCTGGCCTACGGCCAGGCAATCTACCAGGGC
GCGGACAAGCCGCGCCGTCGCCACTCGACCGCCGGCGCCCACATCAAGGCACCCTGCCTCGCGCGTTTCG
GTGATGACGGTGAAAACCTCTGACACATGCAGCTCCCGGAGACGGTCACAGCTTGTCTGTAAGCGGATGC
CGGGAGCAGACAAGCCCGTCAGGGCGCGTCAGCGGGTGTTGGCGGGTGTCGGGGCGCAGCCATGACCCAG
TCACGTAGCGATAGCGGAGTGTATACTGGCTTAACTATGCGGCATCAGAGCAGATTGTACTGAGAGTGCA
CCATATGCGGTGTGAAATACCGCACAGATGCGTAAGGAGAAAATACCGCATCAGGCGCTCTTCCGCTTCC
TCGCTCACTGACTCGCTGCGCTCGGTCGTTCGGCTGCGGCGAGCGGTATCAGCTCACTCAAAGGCGGTAA
TACGGTTATCCACAGAATCAGGGGATAACGCAGGAAAGAACATGTGAGCAAAAGGCCAGCAAAAGGCCAG
GAACCGTAAAAAGGCCGCGTTGCTGGCGTTTTTCCATAGGCTCCGCCCCCCTGACGAGCATCACAAAAAT
CGACGCTCAAGTCAGAGGTGGCGAAACCCGACAGGACTATAAAGATACCAGGCGTTTCCCCCTGGAAGCT
CCCTCGTGCGCTCTCCTGTTCCGACCCTGCCGCTTACCGGATACCTGTCCGCCTTTCTCCCTTCGGGAAG
CGTGGCGCTTTCTCATAGCTCACGCTGTAGGTATCTCAGTTCGGTGTAGGTCGTTCGCTCCAAGCTGGGC
TGTGTGCACGAACCCCCCGTTCAGCCCGACCGCTGCGCCTTATCCGGTAACTATCGTCTTGAGTCCAACC
CGGTAAGACACGACTTATCGCCACTGGCAGCAGCCACTGGTAACAGGATTAGCAGAGCGAGGTATGTAGG
CGGTGCTACAGAGTTCTTGAAGTGGTGGCCTAACTACGGCTACACTAGAAGGACAGTATTTGGTATCTGC
GCTCTGCTGAAGCCAGTTACCTTCGGAAAAAGAGTTGGTAGCTCTTGATCCGGCAAACAAACCACCGCTG
GTAGCGGTGGTTTTTTTGTTTGCAAGCAGCAGATTACGCGCAGAAAAAAAGGATCTCAAGAAGATCCTTT
GATCTTTTCTACGGGGTCTGACGCTCAGTGGAACGAAAACTCACGTTAAGGGATTTTGGTCATGCATGAT
ATATCTCCCAATTTGTGTAGGGCTTATTATGCACGCTTAAAAATAATAAAAGCAGACTTGACCTGATAGT
TTGGCTGTGAGCAATTATGTGCTTAGTGCATCTAATCGCTTGAGTTAACGCCGGCGAAGCGGCGTCGGCT
TGAACGAATTTCTAGCTAGACATTATTTGCCGACTACCTTGGTGATCTCGCCTTTCACGTAGTGGACAAA
TTCTTCCAACTGATCTGCGCGCGAGGCCAAGCGATCTTCTTCTTGTCCAAGATAAGCCTGTCTAGCTTCA
AGTATGACGGGCTGATACTGGGCCGGCAGGCGCTCCATTGCCCAGTCGGCAGCGACATCCTTCGGCGCGA
TTTTGCCGGTTACTGCGCTGTACCAAATGCGGGACAACGTAAGCACTACATTTCGCTCATCGCCAGCCCA
GTCGGGCGGCGAGTTCCATAGCGTTAAGGTTTCATTTAGCGCCTCAAATAGATCCTGTTCAGGAACCGGA
TCAAAGAGTTCCTCCGCCGCTGGACCTACCAAGGCAACGCTATGTTCTCTTGCTTTTGTCAGCAAGATAG
CCAGATCAATGTCGATCGTGGCTGGCTCGAAGATACCTGCAAGAATGTCATTGCGCTGCCATTCTCCAAA
TTGCAGTTCGCGCTTAGCTGGATAACGCCACGGAATGATGTCGTCGTGCACAACAATGGTGACTTCTACA
GCGCGGAGAATCTCGCTCTCTCCAGGGGAAGCCGAAGTTTCCAAAAGGTCGTTGATCAAAGCTCGCCGCG
TTGTTTCATCAAGCCTTACGGTCACCGTAACCAGCAAATCAATATCACTGTGTGGCTTCAGGCCGCCATC
CACTGCGGAGCCGTACAAATGTACGGCCAGCAACGTCGGTTCGAGATGGCGCTCGATGACGCCAACTACC
TCTGATAGTTGAGTCGATACTTCGGCGATCACCGCTTCCCCCATGATGTTTAACTTTGTTTTAGGGCGAC
TGCCCTGCTGCGTAACATCGTTGCTGCTCCATAACATCAAACATCGACCCACGGCGTAACGCGCTTGCTG
CTTGGATGCCCGAGGCATAGACTGTACCCCAAAAAAACATGTCATAACAAGAAGCCATGAAAACCGCCAC
TGCGCCGTTACCACCGCTGCGTTCGGTCAAGGTTCTGGACCAGTTGCGTGACGGCAGTTACGCTACTTGC
ATTACAGCTTACGAACCGAACGAGGCTTATGTCCACTGGGTTCGTGCCCGAAT
Features (pLannotate 1.2.2; 25 found; start..end, strand, type, name):
    239..263     +  misc_feature   LB T-DNA repeat: left border repeat from nopaline C58 T-DNA
    356..608     -  terminator     NOS terminator: nopaline synthase terminator and poly(A) signal
    651..1442    -  CDS            neo: KKA2_KLEPN - Also known as kan, nptII. Experimental evidence at protein level: Swiss-Prot protein existence level 1. Resistance to kanamycin, neomycin, paromomycin, ribostamycin, butirosin and gentamicin B. From Klebsiella pneumoniae.
   1476..1655    -  promoter       NOS promoter: nopaline synthase promoter
   1745..1766    +  misc_feature   MCS (fragment): pUC18/19 multiple cloning site
   1828..1848    +  protein_bind   attB4: mutant version of attB; core recombination site for the Gateway® BP reaction BP Clonase™
   1866..1882    -  CDS            13xMyc (fragment): 13 tandem Myc epitope tags
   2715..2735    +  protein_bind   attB1: mutant version of attB; core recombination site for the Gateway® BP reaction BP Clonase™
   2741..2809    +  CDS            and BCP1A (fragment): BCP1A_MEDTR - Also known as MtC30378 Experimental evidence at transcript level: Swiss-Prot protein existence level 2. From Medicago truncatula (Barrel medic) (Medicago tribuloides).
   2810..3517    +  CDS            mCherry: mCherry is a basic (constitutively fluorescent) red fluorescent protein published in 2004, derived from Discosoma sp.. It is reported to be a very rapidly-maturing monomer with low acid sensitivity.
   3522..3542    -  protein_bind   attB2: mutant version of attB; core recombination site for the Gateway® BP reaction BP Clonase™
   3610..3769    +  polyA_signal   CaMV poly(A) signal (fragment): cauliflower mosaic virus polyadenylation signal
   3774..3794    -  protein_bind   attB3: mutant version of attB; core recombination site for the Gateway® BP reaction BP Clonase™
   3798..3838    +  CDS            lacZα (fragment): LacZα fragment of β-galactosidase; lacZ fragment
   3907..3931    +  misc_feature   RB T-DNA repeat: right border repeat from nopaline C58 T-DNA
   4270..4671    +  CDS            Y4CG_SINFN (fragment): Protein inferred from homology: Swiss-Prot protein existence level 3. From Sinorhizobium fredii (strain NBRC 101917 / NGR234).
   5231..5860    +  CDS            pVS1 StaA: stability protein from the Pseudomonas plasmid pVS1 (Heeb et al., 2000)
   6293..7361    +  CDS            pVS1 RepA (fragment): replication protein from the Pseudomonas plasmid pVS1 (Heeb et al., 2000)
   7427..7621    +  rep_origin     pVS1 oriV: origin of replication for the Pseudomonas plasmid pVS1 (Heeb et al., 2000)
   7824..7863    +  CDS            rop (fragment): Rop protein, which maintains plasmids at low copy number; rop
   7965..8105    +  misc_feature   bom: basis of mobility region from pBR322
   8291..8879    -  rep_origin     ori: high-copy-number ColE1/pMB1/pBR322/pUC origin of replication
   9123..9910    -  CDS            SmR (fragment): aminoglycoside adenylyltransferase (Murphy, 1985); aadA; confers resistance to spectinomycin and streptomycin
   9921..9977    -  CDS            GmR (fragment): gentamycin acetyltransferase; aacC1; confers resistance to gentamycin
  10067..1       +  CDS            int (fragment) (across the origin): INT2_ECOLX - Protein inferred from homology: Swiss-Prot protein existence level 3. Putative integrase believed to be involved in the insertion of antibiotic resistance genes into plasmids and transposons. From Escherichia coli.
