[The description below was written by a language model from this plasmid's Addgene catalogue record and pLannotate feature annotations shown in this document.]
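Description:
pCMP-APr is a plant binary T-DNA expression vector built on the pKm43GW backbone by multisite Gateway cloning, designed to label the apoplast with a red fluorescent marker in Medicago truncatula. The backbone carries a ColE1/pMB1-type origin with the pBR322 bom region for high-copy propagation in E. coli. It also carries the pVS1 replication and stability functions (oriV, RepA, StaA), which allow maintenance in Agrobacterium. Bacterial selection is by spectinomycin through the aadA (SmR) gene. A few short annotated fragments (13xMyc, lacZα, rop, GmR, an integrase) look like backbone remnants or chance matches rather than functional parts.

Between the nopaline-type left and right T-DNA borders sit two units. The first is a plant selection cassette with nptII (neo) driven by the NOS promoter and ended by the NOS terminator, conferring kanamycin resistance on transformed tissue. The second is the reporter cassette, assembled across attB4, attB1, attB2 and attB3 sites. The interval between attB4 and attB1 is not annotated as a promoter in the feature table, but its position fits the MtPT4 promoter named in the catalogue record. The attB1–attB2 module encodes a short N-terminal fragment of the M. truncatula blue copper protein BCP1, described as its signal peptide, fused directly to mCherry. The attB2–attB3 module supplies a CaMV polyadenylation signal.

The signal peptide is intended to route mCherry into the secretory pathway and out to the apoplast. According to the associated publication title, the marker set uses constitutive and arbuscular mycorrhiza-inducible promoters, and MtPT4 would be of the latter kind. The construct therefore serves as a live-imaging marker for apoplastic space during mycorrhizal symbiosis.
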