Addgene plasmid #61184: pCMP-APr
Purpose: Fluorescent reporter for apoplast MtBCP1sp-mCherry expressed under MtPT4 promoter
Depositing lab: Maria Harrison. Depositing organization: Boyce Thompson Institute for Plant Research, Inc. Publication: A set of fluorescent protein-based markers expressed from constitutive and arbuscular mycorrhiza-inducible promoters to label organelles, membranes and cytoskeletal elements in Medicago truncatula. Ivanov S, Harrison MJ. Plant J. 2014 Oct 20. doi: 10.1111/tpj.12706. PubMed 25329881.
Backbone
  Vector backbone: pKm43GW
  Vector type: Plant Expression
  Selectable markers: Kanamycin
Growth in bacteria
  Bacterial resistance: Spectinomycin, 50 μg/mL
  Growth temperature: 37°C
  Growth strain: DH5alpha
  Copy number: High Copy
Gene/Insert
  Gene/Insert name: MtBCPsp-mCherry
  Insert size (bp): 777
  Promoter: MtPT4
  Tag / fusion protein: mCherry
  Cloning method: Gateway Cloning
  Sequencing primers: 5′ ATGGCTTCTTCTCGTGTAGTTTT; 3′ CTTGTACAGCTCGTCCATGC
Terms and licenses: Academic/Nonprofit Terms; Industry Terms: Not Available to Industry
How to cite: pCMP-APr was a gift from Maria Harrison (Addgene plasmid # 61184 ; http://n2t.net/addgene:61184 ; RRID:Addgene_61184)
