>Addgene plasmid #61184 | pCMP-APr | addgene partial sequence | sequence record 110370 | Mombaerts mRFPup 5'-GTGGCCGTTCACGGAGCCCTCCATG-3'
TTGGATGATGGCCATGTTATCCTCCTCGCCCTTGCTCACCATTGCAATTGCAACTGATGAAAGTAAAACC
ATGGAAATGGAAAGGATCAAAACTACACGAGAAGAAGCCATGAAGCCTGCTTTTTTGTACAAACTTGCTT
TGGTAAAAAAAAAAAGGAAGACTCTCTCAAGTTGGTTTTTGGAGTTAATTTGGTTTAGGTGTTTATGTGT
ATGCTCTTATATATATTATTATGGCTATGCATTGATATGTGTTTGATAATGTAACAATGTGACGTTTAGT
CCTAAGTTAGCTTAGGAGATGAGAACAAGAAAAATTGAGATTGCTAGCTAAATGTTATGGATATTCACCT
AGTGTTGATCAATTAATTAGGATATTCTTATAGGGAATGTTCAAAAATGCTAAGTGCTTTTGTTTTGGTT
ACAGTTAGCTGTTAAAAGAGGATTATTGTTTTGTTTTTTAGCTGCTTGCTAACATAATACTACCTCCGTC
CCTATATACAAGACCTTTTTGCCAAAATCACAGGAATTAAGAAAGTGAGTATTTGTATTAAAGTTATTTG
TAATCACTATTGATTTTACAATTTTATCCTTTAGAAAGAGAGATAGTTTATATTTTCAACATGCTATTTA
TTGCTGATTGAAGAAAAAAATGTATAATAAATAGGGACATATATGTAAAGAAATAATTAATTTAATTGGA
AATAACAAGGAGGTCTTATAAAAAGGAACAAAAAAAATTCAAAAATATCTTATATAATTGGAAAGGGAGG
TAGTAGGATACAAATGCAATTCAAATGAGGTGTATGTGAGGACAAACGTTACCACCGAATAGAATGCG
