>Addgene plasmid #61184 | pCMP-APr | addgene partial sequence | sequence record 110371 | M13-F20 5'-TGTAAAACGACGGCCAGT-3'
TGGATTTTGGTTTTAGGAATTAGAAATTTTATTGATAGAAGTATTTTACAAATACAAATACATACTAAGG
GTTTCTTATATGCTCAACACATGAGCGAAACCCTATAAGAACCCTAATTCCCTTATCTGGGAACTACTCA
CACATTATTCTGGAGAAAAATAGAGAGAGATAGATTTGTAGAGAGAGACTGGTGATTTTTGCGGACTCTA
GCATGGCCGCTTATTCCACTTTGTACAAGAAAGCTGGGTCCTTGTACAGCTCGTCCATGCCGCCGGTGGA
GTGGCGGCCCTCGGCGCGTTCGTACTGTTCCACGATGGTGTAGTCCTCGTTGTGGGAGGTGATGTCCAAC
TTGATGTTGACGTTGTAGGCGCCGGGCAGCTGCACGGGCTTCTTGGCCTTGTAGGTGGTCTTGACCTCAG
CGTCGTAGTGGCCGCCGTCCTTCAGCTTCAGCCTCTGCTTGATCTCGCCCTTCAGGGCGCCGTCCTCGGG
GTACATCCGCTCGGAGGAGGCCTCCCAGCCCATGGTCTTCTTCTGCATTACGGGGCCGTCGGAGGGGAAG
TTGGTGCCGCGCAGCTTCACCTTGTAGATGAACTCGCCGTCCTGCAGGGAGGAGTCCTGGGTCACGGTCA
CCACGCCGCCGTCCTCGAAGTTCATCACGCGCTCCCACTTGAAGCCCTCGGGGAAGGACAGCTTCAAGTA
GTCGGGGATGTCGGCGGGGTGCTTCACGTAGGCCTTGGAGCCGTACATGAACTGAGGGGACAGGATGTCC
CAGGCGAAGGGC
